Addgene plasmid #85029: CMV 197 E6
Purpose: HPV 197 E6 in CMV
Depositing lab: Karl Munger. Depositing organization: Tufts University. Publication: Proteomic analysis of the gamma human papillomavirus type 197 E6 and E7 associated cellular proteins. Grace M, Munger K. Virology. 2016 Oct 20;500:71-81. doi: 10.1016/j.virol.2016.10.010. PubMed 27771561.
Backbone
  Vector backbone: CMV bam neo
  Backbone size w/o insert (bp): 6600
  Total vector size (bp): 7044
  Vector type: Mammalian Expression
  Selectable markers: Neomycin (select with G418)
Growth in bacteria
  Bacterial resistance: Ampicillin, 100 μg/mL
  Growth temperature: 37°C
  Growth strain: DH5alpha
  Copy number: High Copy
Gene/Insert
  Gene/Insert name: HPV 197 E6
  Species: HPV 197
  Insert size (bp): 444
  Mutation: Codon optimized for expression
  Promoter: CMV
  Cloning method: Restriction Enzyme; 5′ cloning site BamHI (not destroyed); 3′ cloning site BamHI (not destroyed)
  Sequencing primers: 5′ Bglobin-intron-F; 3′ Bglobin-pA-R
Resource information
  A portion of this plasmid was derived from a plasmid made by: Original template DNA was synthesized by Genscript as a codon-optimized version of HPV 197 E6.
Terms and licenses: Academic/Nonprofit Terms; Industry Terms: Not Available to Industry
How to cite: CMV 197 E6 was a gift from Karl Munger (Addgene plasmid # 85029 ; http://n2t.net/addgene:85029 ; RRID:Addgene_85029)
