[The description below was written by a language model from this plasmid's Addgene catalogue record and pLannotate feature annotations shown in this document.]
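Description:
CMV 197 E6 is a mammalian expression plasmid carrying the E6 open reading frame of the gamma-genus human papillomavirus type 197 in the CMV bam neo backbone. The 444 bp insert is a synthetic, codon-optimized version of E6 cloned into a single BamHI site that is retained on both sides. Transcription is driven by the human cytomegalovirus immediate early enhancer and promoter. A rabbit β-globin intron lies downstream of the promoter, and a β-globin exon fragment and the rabbit β-globin polyadenylation signal follow the cloning site. This arrangement provides splicing and 3′ end processing that generally improve mRNA expression. The automated feature table does not annotate E6 itself, but the unannotated gap between the intron and the β-globin fragment is where the insert would sit. No epitope tag is recorded for this construct.

For stable selection in mammalian cells, a separate cassette places the Tn5-derived neo gene under the HSV thymidine kinase promoter and poly(A) signal, conferring G418 resistance. The adjacent ble and transposase fragments are remnants of the Tn5 source DNA. In E. coli the plasmid is maintained at high copy through a ColE1/pUC-type origin and selected with ampicillin via β-lactamase. Fragments of lacI, lacZα, rop and bom, along with lac promoter and operator elements, are leftovers of the plasmid's cloning history rather than functional parts. The assembled sequence record is 6,954 nt, slightly shorter than the 7,044 bp total listed in the catalogue. The associated publication concerns proteomic analysis of cellular proteins associated with HPV 197 E6 and E7, which is consistent with using this plasmid to express E6 in cultured mammalian cells.
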