Features (pLannotate 1.2.2; 21 found; start..end, strand, type, name):
      1..380     +  enhancer       CMV enhancer: human cytomegalovirus immediate early enhancer
    381..584     +  promoter       CMV promoter: human cytomegalovirus (CMV) immediate early promoter
    696..1268    +  intron         β-globin intron: intron from rabbit β-globin gene
   1791..1868    +  CDS            HBB (fragment): HBB_PONPY - Experimental evidence at transcript level: Swiss-Prot protein existence level 2. Involved in oxygen transport from the lung to the various peripheral tissues. From Pongo pygmaeus (Bornean orangutan).
   1939..1994    +  polyA_signal   β-globin poly(A) signal: rabbit β-globin polyadenylation signal (Gil and Proudfoot, 1987)
   2375..2391    -  protein_bind   lac operator: The lac repressor binds to the lac operator to inhibit transcription in E. coli. This inhibition can be relieved by adding lactose or isopropyl-β-D-thiogalactopyranoside (IPTG). lac repressor encoded by lacI
   2399..2429    -  promoter       lac promoter: promoter for the E. coli lac operon
   2444..2465    -  protein_bind   CAP binding site: CAP binding activates transcription in the presence of cAMP. E. coli catabolite activator protein
   2478..2570    -  CDS            lacI (fragment): lac repressor; lacI; The lac repressor binds to the lac operator to inhibit transcription in E. coli. This inhibition can be relieved by adding lactose or isopropyl-β-D-thiogalactopyranoside (IPTG).
   2753..3341    -  rep_origin     ori: high-copy-number ColE1/pMB1/pBR322/pUC origin of replication
   3512..4372    -  CDS            AmpR: β-lactamase; bla; confers resistance to ampicillin, carbenicillin, and related antibiotics
   4373..4478    -  promoter       AmpR promoter: bla
   4573..4608    +  CDS            rop (fragment): Rop protein, which maintains plasmids at low copy number; rop
   4710..4809    +  misc_feature   bom (fragment): basis of mobility region from pBR322
   4815..4970    -  CDS            lacZα (fragment): LacZα fragment of β-galactosidase; lacZ fragment
   4974..5297    +  CDS            tnpA (fragment): TN5P_ECOLX - Also known as tnp. Experimental evidence at protein level: Swiss-Prot protein existence level 1. Mediates transposition of transposon Tn5 by a 'cut and paste' mechanism. First, the monomeric transposase binds the 19 bp inverted DNA repeats flanking the transposon. Then, dimerization of the DNA- bound transposase creates a synaptic DNA complex. After nicking of the first DNA strand, excision of the transposon proceeds through a series of intermediates. The transposase then mediates the insertion of the transposon at a new site by strand transfer. The activity of the wild- type tran
   5380..5525    +  promoter       HSV TK promoter: herpes simplex virus thymidine kinase promoter
   5582..6373    +  CDS            neo: KKA2_KLEPN - Also known as kan, nptII. Experimental evidence at protein level: Swiss-Prot protein existence level 1. Resistance to kanamycin, neomycin, paromomycin, ribostamycin, butirosin and gentamicin B. From Klebsiella pneumoniae.
   6397..6552    +  CDS            ble (fragment): BLE_KLEPN - Experimental evidence at protein level: Swiss-Prot protein existence level 1. Binding protein with a strong affinity to the bleomycin family of antibiotics. Binds to CL990; an antimitotic-antibiotic compound. From Klebsiella pneumoniae.
   6614..6661    +  polyA_signal   HSV TK poly(A) signal: herpes simplex virus thymidine kinase polyadenylation signal (Cole and Stacy, 1985)
   6753..6769    -  polyA_signal   bGH poly(A) signal (fragment): bovine growth hormone polyadenylation signal
>Addgene plasmid #85029 | CMV 197 E6 | addgene full sequence | sequence record 166392 | Addgene assembled full plasmid sequence
GACATTGATTATTGACTAGTTATTAATAGTAATCAATTACGGGGTCATTAGTTCATAGCCCATATATGGA
GTTCCGCGTTACATAACTTACGGTAAATGGCCCGCCTGGCTGACCGCCCAACGACCCCCGCCCATTGACG
TCAATAATGACGTATGTTCCCATAGTAACGCCAATAGGGACTTTCCATTGACGTCAATGGGTGGAGTATT
TACGGTAAACTGCCCACTTGGCAGTACATCAAGTGTATCATATGCCAAGTACGCCCCCTATTGACGTCAA
TGACGGTAAATGGCCCGCCTGGCATTATGCCCAGTACATGACCTTATGGGACTTTCCTACTTGGCAGTAC
ATCTACGTATTAGTCATCGCTATTACCATGGTGATGCGGTTTTGGCAGTACATCAATGGGCGTGGATAGC
GGTTTGACTCACGGGGATTTCCAAGTCTCCACCCCATTGACGTCAATGGGAGTTTGTTTTGGCACCAAAA
TCAACGGGACTTTCCAAAATGTCGTAACAACTCCGCCCCATTGACGCAAATGGGCGGTAGGCGTGTACGG
TGGGAGGTCTATATAAGCAGAGCTCGTTTAGTGAACCGTCAGATCGCCTGGAGACGCCATCCACGCTGTT
TTGACCTCCATAGAAGACACCGGGACCGATCCAGCCTCCGGTCGACCGATCCTGAGAACTTCAGGGTGAG
TTTGGGGACCCTTGATTGTTCTTTCTTTTTCGCTATTGTAAAATTCATGTTATATGGAGGGGGCAAAGTT
TTCAGGGTGTTGTTTAGAATGGGAAGATGTCCCTTGTATCACCATGGACCCTCATGATAATTTTGTTTCT
TTCACTTTCTACTCTGTTGACAACCATTGTCTCCTCTTATTTTCTTTTCATTTTCTGTAACTTTTTCGTT
AAACTTTAGCTTGCATTTGTAACGAATTTTTAAATTCACTTTTGTTTATTTGTCAGATTGTAAGTACTTT
CTCTAATCACTTTTTTTTCAAGGCACTCAGGGTATATTATATTGTACTTCAGCACAGTTTTAGAGAACAA
TTGTTATAATTAAATGATAAGGTAGAATATTTCTGCATATAAATTCTGGCTGGCGTGGAAATATTCTTAT
TGGTAGAAACAACTACACCCTGGTCATCATCCTGCCTTTCTCTTTATGGTTACAATGATATACACTGTTT
GAGATGAGGATAAAATACTCTGAGTCCAAACCGGGCCCCTCTGCTAACCATGTTCATGCCTTCTTCTCTT
TCCTACAGCTCCTGGGCAACGTGCTGGTTGTTGTGCTGTCTCATCATTTTGGCAAAGAATTCCTCGACGG
ATCCATGGAGCCCCTGCTGAAGCCTCTGAGTATTGATGAGTATTGTAACTATTTCCACATTGATTCCCTG
TATCTGACCCTGCCCTGTATTTTCTGCCACAACATCATTGACAGCCTGCAGCTGACCATCTTTCAGCGGA
GACAGCTGTCCCTGGTGTGGAGGGGGGATAATTGTTTCGCCGCTTGCCTGTCTTGTATCGCAAACGTGGC
CAAGCTGGAGCGCAACAAGTACTTTCAGTGCCTGGTCAAGGGCGACTATATTGAACATTGTACCCAGACA
CCCCTGCAGAACCTGCTGGTCCGATGCCTGTTCTGTATGGCTCTGCTGGGCGGGGACGAGAAAATCGATG
TGATTGCCAGCGGAGAAAACTTCTACCTGGTGCGGGGCGCTTGGAAGAGTGTCTGTAGAAACTGTAGCCA
GAACGCTTGGGGAGAAAGTAATAACTAAGGATCCGTCGAGGAATTCACTCCTCAGGTGCAGGCTGCCTAT
CAGAAGGTGGTGGCTGGTGTGGCCAATGCCCTGGCTCACAAATACCACTGAGATCTTTTTCCCTCTGCCA
AAAATTATGGGGACATCATGAAGCCCCTTGAGCATCTGACTTCTGGCTAATAAAGGAAATTTATTTTCAT
TGCAATAGTGTGTTGGAATTTTTTGTGTCTCTCACTCGGAAGGACATATGGGAGGGCAAATCATTTAAAA
CATCAGAATGAGTATTTGGTTTAGAGTTTGGCAACATATGCCCATATGCTGGCTGCCATGAACAAAGGTT
GGCTATAAAGAGGTCATCAGTATATGAAACAGCCCCCTGCTGTCCATTCCTTATTCCATAGAAAAGCCTT
GACTTGAGGTAGATTTTTTTTATATTTTGTTTTGTGTTATTTTTTTCTTTAACATCCCTAAAATTTTCCT
TACATGTTTTACTAGCCAGATTTTTCCTCCTCTCCTGACTACTCCCAGTCATAGCTGTCCCTCTTCTCTT
ATGGAGATCCCTCGACGGATCGGCCGCAATTCGTAATCATGTCATAGCTGTTTCCTGTGTGAAATTGTTA
TCCGCTCACAATTCCACACAACATACGAGCCGGAAGCATAAAGTGTAAAGCCTGGGGTGCCTAATGAGTG
AGCTAACTCACATTAATTGCGTTGCGCTCACTGCCCGCTTTCCAGTCGGGAAACCTGTCGTGCCAGCTGC
ATTAATGAATCGGCCAACGCGCGGGGAGAGGCGGTTTGCGTATTGGGCGCTCTTCCGCTTCCTCGCTCAC
TGACTCGCTGCGCTCGGTCGTTCGGCTGCGGCGAGCGGTATCAGCTCACTCAAAGGCGGTAATACGGTTA
TCCACAGAATCAGGGGATAACGCAGGAAAGAACATGTGAGCAAAAGGCCAGCAAAAGGCCAGGAACCGTA
AAAAGGCCGCGTTGCTGGCGTTTTTCCATAGGCTCCGCCCCCCTGACGAGCATCACAAAAATCGACGCTC
AAGTCAGAGGTGGCGAAACCCGACAGGACTATAAAGATACCAGGCGTTTCCCCCTGGAAGCTCCCTCGTG
CGCTCTCCTGTTCCGACCCTGCCGCTTACCGGATACCTGTCCGCCTTTCTCCCTTCGGGAAGCGTGGCGC
TTTCTCATAGCTCACGCTGTAGGTATCTCAGTTCGGTGTAGGTCGTTCGCTCCAAGCTGGGCTGTGTGCA
CGAACCCCCCGTTCAGCCCGACCGCTGCGCCTTATCCGGTAACTATCGTCTTGAGTCCAACCCGGTAAGA
CACGACTTATCGCCACTGGCAGCAGCCACTGGTAACAGGATTAGCAGAGCGAGGTATGTAGGCGGTGCTA
CAGAGTTCTTGAAGTGGTGGCCTAACTACGGCTACACTAGAAGAACAGTATTTGGTATCTGCGCTCTGCT
GAAGCCAGTTACCTTCGGAAAAAGAGTTGGTAGCTCTTGATCCGGCAAACAAACCACCGCTGGTAGCGGT
GGTTTTTTTGTTTGCAAGCAGCAGATTACGCGCAGAAAAAAAGGATCTCAAGAAGATCCTTTGATCTTTT
CTACGGGGTCTGACGCTCAGTGGAACGAAAACTCACGTTAAGGGATTTTGGTCATGAGATTATCAAAAAG
GATCTTCACCTAGATCCTTTTAAATTAAAAATGAAGTTTTAAATCAATCTAAAGTATATATGAGTAAACT
TGGTCTGACAGTTACCAATGCTTAATCAGTGAGGCACCTATCTCAGCGATCTGTCTATTTCGTTCATCCA
TAGTTGCCTGACTCCCCGTCGTGTAGATAACTACGATACGGGAGGGCTTACCATCTGGCCCCAGTGCTGC
AATGATACCGCGAGACCCACGCTCACCGGCTCCAGATTTATCAGCAATAAACCAGCCAGCCGGAAGGGCC
GAGCGCAGAAGTGGTCCTGCAACTTTATCCGCCTCCATCCAGTCTATTAATTGTTGCCGGGAAGCTAGAG
TAAGTAGTTCGCCAGTTAATAGTTTGCGCAACGTTGTTGCCATTGCTACAGGCATCGTGGTGTCACGCTC
GTCGTTTGGTATGGCTTCATTCAGCTCCGGTTCCCAACGATCAAGGCGAGTTACATGATCCCCCATGTTG
TGCAAAAAAGCGGTTAGCTCCTTCGGTCCTCCGATCGTTGTCAGAAGTAAGTTGGCCGCAGTGTTATCAC
TCATGGTTATGGCAGCACTGCATAATTCTCTTACTGTCATGCCATCCGTAAGATGCTTTTCTGTGACTGG
TGAGTACTCAACCAAGTCATTCTGAGAATAGTGTATGCGGCGACCGAGTTGCTCTTGCCCGGCGTCAATA
CGGGATAATACCGCGCCACATAGCAGAACTTTAAAAGTGCTCATCATTGGAAAACGTTCTTCGGGGCGAA
AACTCTCAAGGATCTTACCGCTGTTGAGATCCAGTTCGATGTAACCCACTCGTGCACCCAACTGATCTTC
AGCATCTTTTACTTTCACCAGCGTTTCTGGGTGAGCAAAAACAGGAAGGCAAAATGCCGCAAAAAAGGGA
ATAAGGGCGACACGGAAATGTTGAATACTCATACTCTTCCTTTTTCTAATATTATTGAAGCATTTATCAG
GGTTATTGTCTCATGAGCGGATACATATTTGAATGTATTTAGAAAAATAAACAAATAGGGGTTCCGCGCA
CATTTCCCCGAAAAGTGCCACCTGACGTCTAAGAAACCATTATTATCATGACATTAACCTATAAAAATAG
GCGTATCACGAGGCCCTTTCGTCTCGCGCGTTTCGGTGATGACGGTGAAAACCTCTGACACATGCAGCTC
CCGGAGACGGTCACAGCTTGTCTGTAAGCGGATGCCGGGAGCAGACAAGCCCGTCAGGGCGCGTCAGCGG
GTGTTGGCGGGTGTCGGGGCTGGCTTAACTATGCGGCATCAGAGCAGATTGTACTGAGAGTGCACCATAT
GCGGTGTGAAATACCGCACAGATGCGTAAGGAGAAAATACCGCATCAGGCGCCATTCGCCATTCAGGCTG
CGCAACTGTTGGGAAGGGCGATCGGTGCGGGCCTCTTCGCTATTACGCCAGCTGGCGGAAAGGGGGATGT
GCTGCAAGGCGATTAAGTTGGGTAACGCCAGGGTTTTCCCAGTCACGACGTTGTAAAACGACGGCCAGTG
CCAAGCTTCACGCTGCCGCAAGCACTCAGGGCGCAAGGGCTGCTAAAGGAAGCGGAACACGTAGAAAGCC
AGTCCGCAGAAACGGTGCTGACCCCGGATGAATGTCAGCTACTGGGCTATCTGGACAAGGGAAAACGCAA
GCGCAAAGAGAAAGCAGGTAGCTTGCAGTGGGCTTACATGGCGATAGCTAGACTGGGCGGTTTTATGGAC
AGCAAGCGAACCGGAATTGCCAGCTGGGGCGCCCTCTGGTAAGGTTGGGAAGCCCTGCAAAGTAAACTGG
ATGGCTTTCTTGCCGCCAAGGATCTGATGGCGCAGGGGATCAAGATCCTGCTTCATCCCCGTGGCCCGTT
GCTCGCGTTTGCTGGCGGTGTCCCCGGAAGAAATATATTTGCATGTCTTTAGTTCTATGATGACACAAAC
CCCGCCCAGCGTCTTGTCATTGGCGAATTCGAACACGCAGATGCAGTCGGGGCGGCGCGGTCCCAGGTCC
ACTTCGCATATTAAGGTGACGCGTGTGGCCTCGAACACCGAGCGACCCTGCAGCGACCCGCTTAACAGCG
TCAACAGCGTGCCGCAGATCTGATCAAGAGACAGGATGAGGATCGTTTCGCATGATTGAACAAGATGGAT
TGCACGCAGGTTCTCCGGCCGCTTGGGTGGAGAGGCTATTCGGCTATGACTGGGCACAACAGACAATCGG
CTGCTCTGATGCCGCCGTGTTCCGGCTGTCAGCGCAGGGGCGCCCGGTTCTTTTTGTCAAGACCGACCTG
TCCGGTGCCCTGAATGAACTGCAGGACGAGGCAGCGCGGCTATCGTGGCTGGCCACGACGGGCGTTCCTT
GCGCAGCTGTGCTCGACGTTGTCACTGAAGCGGGAAGGGACTGGCTGCTATTGGGCGAAGTGCCGGGGCA
GGATCTCCTGTCATCTCACCTTGCTCCTGCCGAGAAAGTATCCATCATGGCTGATGCAATGCGGCGGCTG
CATACGCTTGATCCGGCTACCTGCCCATTCGACCACCAAGCGAAACATCGCATCGAGCGAGCACGTACTC
GGATGGAAGCCGGTCTTGTCGATCAGGATGATCTGGACGAAGAGCATCAGGGGCTCGCGCCAGCCGAACT
GTTCGCCAGGCTCAAGGCGCGCATGCCCGACGGCGAGGATCTCGTCGTGACCCATGGCGATGCCTGCTTG
CCGAATATCATGGTGGAAAATGGCCGCTTTTCTGGATTCATCGACTGTGGCCGGCTGGGTGTGGCGGACC
GCTATCAGGACATAGCGTTGGCTACCCGTGATATTGCTGAAGAGCTTGGCGGCGAATGGGCTGACCGCTT
CCTCGTGCTTTACGGTATCGCCGCTCCCGATTCGCAGCGCATCGCCTTCTATCGCCTTCTTGACGAGTTC
TTCTGAGCGGGACTCTGGGGTTCGAAATGACCGACCAAGCGACGCCCAACCTGCCATCACGAGATTTCGA
TTCCACCGCCGCCTTCTATGAAAGGTTGGGCTTCGGAATCGTTTTCCGGGACGCCGGCTGGATGATCCTC
CAGCGCGGGGATCTCATGCTGGAGTTCTTCGCCCACCCCGGGAGATGGGGGAGGCTAACTGAAACACGGA
AGGAGACAATACCGGAAGGAACCCGCGCTATGACGGCAATAAAAAGACAGAATAAAACGCACGGTGTTGG
GTCGTTTGTTCATAAACGCGGGGTTCGGTCCCAGGGCTGGCACTCTGTCGATACCCCCACCGAGACCCCA
TTGGGGCCAATACGCCCGCGTTTCTTCCTTTTCCCCACCCCACCCCCCAAGTTCGGGTGAAGGCCCAGGG
CTCGCAGCCAACGTCGGGGCGGCAAGCCCTGCCATAGCCACGGGCCCCGTGGGTTAGGGACGGCGGATCG
CGGCCCTCTAGAGAGCTTGGCCCATTGCATACGTTGTATCCATATCATAATATGTACATTTATATTGGCT
CATGTCCAACATTACCGCCATGTT
