>Addgene plasmid #85029 | CMV 197 E6 | depositor partial sequence | sequence record 163801 | Forward sequence of insert with vector at both ends
TTCCTCGACGGATCCATGGAGCCCCTGCTGAAGCCTCTGAGTATTGATGAGTATTGTAACTATTTCCACA
TTGATTCCCTGTATCTGACCCTGCCCTGTATTTTCTGCCACAACATCATTGACAGCCTGCAGCTGACCAT
CTTTCAGCGGAGACAGCTGTCCCTGGTGTGGAGGGGGGATAATTGTTTCGCCGCTTGCCTGTCTTGTATC
GCAAACGTGGCCAAGCTGGAGCGCAACAAGTACTTTCAGTGCCTGGTCAAGGGCGACTATATTGAACATT
GTACCCAGACACCCCTGCAGAACCTGCTGGTCCGATGCCTGTTCTGTATGGCTCTGCTGGGCGGGGACGA
GAAAATCGATGTGATTGCCAGCGGAGAAAACTTCTACCTGGTGCGGGGCGCTTGGAAGAGTGTCTGTAGA
AACTGTAGCCAGAACGCTTGGGGAGAAAGTAATAACTAAGGATCCGTCGAGGAATTCACTCCTC
