>Addgene plasmid #85029 | CMV 197 E6 | addgene partial sequence | sequence record 166376 | Bglob-intron-F 5'-ctggtcatcatcctgccttt-3'
ATATACACTGTTTGAGATGAGGATAAAATACTCTGAGTCCAAACCGGGCCCCTCTGCTAACCATGTTCAT
GCCTTCTTCTCTTTCCTACAGCTCCTGGGCAACGTGCTGGTTGTTGTGCTGTCTCATCATTTTGGCAAAG
AATTCCTCGACGGATCCATGGAGCCCCTGCTGAAGCCTCTGAGTATTGATGAGTATTGTAACTATTTCCA
CATTGATTCCCTGTATCTGACCCTGCCCTGTATTTTCTGCCACAACATCATTGACAGCCTGCAGCTGACC
ATCTTTCAGCGGAGACAGCTGTCCCTGGTGTGGAGGGGGGATAATTGTTTCGCCGCTTGCCTGTCTTGTA
TCGCAAACGTGGCCAAGCTGGAGCGCAACAAGTACTTTCAGTGCCTGGTCAAGGGCGACTATATTGAACA
TTGTACCCAGACACCCCTGCAGAACCTGCTGGTCCGATGCCTGTTCTGTATGGCTCTGCTGGGCGGGGAC
GAGAAAATCGATGTGATTGCCAGCGGAGAAAACTTCTACCTGGTGCGGGGCGCTTGGAAGAGTGTCTGTA
GAAACTGTAGCCAGAACGCTTGGGGAGAAAGTAATAACTAAGGATCCGTCGAGGAATTCACTCCTCAGGT
GCAGGCTGCCTATCAGAAGGTGGTGGCTGGTGTGGCCAATGCCCTGGCTCACAAATACCACTGAGATCTT
TTTCCCTCTGCCAAAAATTATGGGGACATCATGAAGCCCCTTGAGCATCTGACTTCTGGCTAATAAAGGA
AATTTATTTTCATTGCAATAGTGTGTTGGAATTTTTTGTGTCTCTCACTCGGAAGGACATATGGGAGGGC
AAATCATTTAAAACATCAGAATGAGTATTTGGTTTAGAGTTTGGCAACATATGCCCATATGCTGGCTGCC
ATGAACAAAGGTTGGCTATAAAGAGGTCATC
