>Addgene plasmid #85029 | CMV 197 E6 | addgene partial sequence | sequence record 166377 | pBR322ori-F 5'-GGGAAACGCCTGGTATCTTT-3'
GCCACCTCTGACTTGAGCGTCGATTTTTGTGATGCTCGTCAGGGGGGCGGAGCCTATGGAAAAACGCCAG
CAACGCGGCCTTTTTACGGTTCCTGGCCTTTTGCTGGCCTTTTGCTCACATGTTCTTTCCTGCGTTATCC
CCTGATTCTGTGGATAACCGTATTACCGCCTTTGAGTGAGCTGATACCGCTCGCCGCAGCCGAACGACCG
AGCGCAGCGAGTCAGTGAGCGAGGAAGCGGAAGAGCGCCCAATACGCAAACCGCCTCTCCCCGCGCGTTG
GCCGATTCATTAATGCAGCTGGCACGACAGGTTTCCCGACTGGAAAGCGGGCAGTGAGCGCAACGCAATT
AATGTGAGTTAGCTCACTCATTAGGCACCCCAGGCTTTACACTTTATGCTTCCGGCTCGTATGTTGTGTG
GAATTGTGAGCGGATAACAATTTCACACAGGAAACAGCTATGACATGATTACGAATTGCGGCCGATCCGT
CGAGGGATCTCCATAAGAGAAGAGGGACAGCTATGACTGGGAGTAGTCAGGAGAGGAGGAAAAATCTGGC
TAGTAAAACATGTAAGGAAAATTTTAGGGATGTTAAAGAAAAAAATAACACAAAAC
